>Addgene plasmid #87866 | pHmK-C1 | depositor full sequence | sequence record 172523 | pHmK-C1 sequence 5444 bps
TAGTTATTAATAGTAATCAATTACGGGGTCATTAGTTCATAGCCCATATATGGAGTTCCGCGTTACATAA
CTTACGGTAAATGGCCCGCCTGGCTGACCGCCCAACGACCCCCGCCCATTGACGTCAATAATGACGTATG
TTCCCATAGTAACGCCAATAGGGACTTTCCATTGACGTCAATGGGTGGAGTATTTACGGTAAACTGCCCA
CTTGGCAGTACATCAAGTGTATCATATGCCAAGTACGCCCCCTATTGACGTCAATGACGGTAAATGGCCC
GCCTGGCATTATGCCCAGTACATGACCTTATGGGACTTTCCTACTTGGCAGTACATCTACGTATTAGTCA
TCGCTATTACCATGGTGATGCGGTTTTGGCAGTACATCAATGGGCGTGGATAGCGGTTTGACTCACGGGG
ATTTCCAAGTCTCCACCCCATTGACGTCAATGGGAGTTTGTTTTGGCACCAAAATCAACGGGACTTTCCA
AAATGTCGTAACAACTCCGCCCCATTGACGCAAATGGGCGGTAGGCGTGTACGGTGGGAGGTCTATATAA
GCAGAGCTGGTTTAGTGAACCGTCAGATCCGCTAGCGCCACCATGAGTAAAGGAGAAGAACTTTTCACTG
GAGTTGTCCCAATTCTTGTTGAATTAGATGGTGATGTTAATGGGCACAAATTTTCTGTCAGTGGAGAGGG
TGAAGGTGATGCAACATACGGAAAACTTACCCTTAAATTTATTTGCACTACTGGAAAACTACCTGTTCCA
TGGCCAACACTTGTCACTACGTTAACTTATGGTGTTCAATGCTTTTCAAGATACCCAGATCATATGAAAC
GGCATGACTTTTTCAAGAGTGCCATGCCCGAAGGTTACGTACAGGAAAGAACTATATTTTTCAAAGATGA
CGGGAACTACAAGACACGTGCTGAAGTCAAGTTTGAAGGTGATACCCTTGTTAATAGAATCGAGTTAAAA
GGTATTGATTTTAAAGAAGATGGAAACATTCTTGGACACAAATTGGAATACAACTATAACGATCACCAGG
TGTACATCATGGCAGACAAACAAAAGAATGGAATCAAAGCTAACTTCAAAATTAGACACAACATTGAAGA
TGGAGGCGTTCAACTAGCAGACCATTATCAACAAAATACTCCAATTGGCGATGGGCCCGTCCTTTTACCA
GACAACCATTACCTGTTTACAACTTCTACTCTTTCGAAAGATCCCAACGAAAAGAGAGACCACATGGTCC
TTCTTGAGTTTGTAACAGCTGCTGGGATTACACATGGCATGGATGAACTATACAAAGGTGGAGGAGGTAG
ATCCATGGTGAGCGAGCTGATTAAGGAGAACATGCACATGAAGCTGTACATGGAGGGCACCGTGAACAAC
CACCACTTCAAGTGCACATCCGAGGGCGAAGGCAAGCCCTACGAGGGCACCCAGACCATGAGAATCAAGG
CGGTCGAGGGCGGCCCTCTCCCCTTCGCCTTCGACATCCTGGCTACCAGCTTCATGTACGGCAGCAAAAC
CTTCATCAACCACACCCAGGGCATCCCCGACTTCTTTAAGCAGTCCTTCCCCGAGGGCTTCACATGGGAG
AGAGTCACCACATACGAAGACGGGGGCGTGCTGACCGCTACCCAGGACACCAGCCTCCAGGACGGCTGCC
TCATCTACAACGTCAAGATCAGAGGGGTGAACTTCCCATCCAACGGCCCTGTGATGCAGAAGAAAACACT
CGGCTGGGAGGCCTCCACCGAGACCCTGTACCCCGCTGACGGCGGCCTGGAAGGCAGAGCCGACATGGCC
CTGAAGCTCGTGGGCGGGGGCCACCTGATCTGCAACTTGAAGACCACATACAGATCCAAGAAACCCGCTA
AGAACCTCAAGATGCCCGGCGTCTACTATGTGGACAGAAGACTGGAAAGAATCAAGGAGGCCGACAAAGA
GACCTACGTCGAGCAGCACGAGGTGGCTGTGGCCAGATACTGCGACCTCCCTAGCAAACTGGGGCACAGA
GGTGGAGGAGGTTCCGGACTCAGATCTCGAGCTCAAGCTTCGAATTCTGCAGTCGACGGTACCGCGGGCC
CGGGATCCACCGGATCTAGATAACTGATCATAATCAGCCATACCACATTTGTAGAGGTTTTACTTGCTTT
AAAAAACCTCCCACACCTCCCCCTGAACCTGAAACATAAAATGAATGCAATTGTTGTTGTTAACTTGTTT
ATTGCAGCTTATAATGGTTACAAATAAAGCAATAGCATCACAAATTTCACAAATAAAGCATTTTTTTCAC
TGCATTCTAGTTGTGGTTTGTCCAAACTCATCAATGTATCTTAACGCGTAAATTGTAAGCGTTAATATTT
TGTTAAAATTCGCGTTAAATTTTTGTTAAATCAGCTCATTTTTTAACCAATAGGCCGAAATCGGCAAAAT
CCCTTATAAATCAAAAGAATAGACCGAGATAGGGT
[37 nt withheld, positions 2486-2522]
AAAGAACGTGGACTCCAACGTCAAAGG
[49 nt withheld, positions 2550-2598]
T
[91 nt withheld, positions 2600-2690]
G
[124 nt withheld, positions 2692-2815]
CAGGTGGCACTTTTCGGGGAAATGTGCGCGGAACCCCTATTTGTTTATTTTTCTAAATACATTCAAATAT
GTATCCGCTCATGAGACAATAACCCTGATAAATGCTTCAATAATATTGAAAAAGGAAGAGTCCTGAGGCG
GAAAGAACCAGCTGTGGAATGTGTGTCAGTTAGGGTGTGGAAAGTCCCCAGGCTCCCCAGCAGGCAGAAG
TATGCAAAGCATGCATCTCAATTAGTCAGCAACCAGGTGTGGAAAGTCCCCAGGCTCCCCAGCAGGCAGA
AGTATGCAAAGCATGCATCTCAATTAGTCAGCAACCATAGTCCCGCCCCTAACTCCGCCCATCCCGCCCC
TAACTCCGCCCAGTTCCGCCCATTCTCCGCCCCATGGCTGACTAATTTTTTTTATTTATGCAGAGGCCGA
GGCCGCCTCGGCCTCTGAGCTATTCCAGAAGTAGTGAGGAGGCTTTTTTGGAGGCCTAGGCTTTTGCAAA
GATCGATCAAGAGACAGGATGAGGATCGTTTCGCATGATTGAACAAGATGGATTGCACGCAGGTTCTCCG
GCCGCTTGGGTGGAGAGGCTATTCGGCTATGACTGGGCACAACAGACAATCGGCTGCTCTGATGCCGCCG
TGTTCCGGCTGTCAGCGCAGGGGCGCCCGGTTCTTTTTGTCAAGACCGACCTGTCCGGTGCCCTGAATGA
ACTGCAAGACGAGGCAGCGCGGCTATCGTGGCTGGCCACGACGGGCGTTCCTTGCGCAGCTGTGCTCGAC
GTTGTCACTGAAGCGGGAAGGGACTGGCTGCTATTGGGCGAAGTGCCGGGGCAGGATCTCCTGTCATCTC
ACCTTGCTCCTGCCGAGAAAGTATCCATCATGGCTGATGCAATGCGGCGGCTGCATACGCTTGATCCGGC
TACCTGCCCATTCGACCACCAAGCGAAACATCGCATCGAGCGAGCACGTACTCGGATGGAAGCCGGTCTT
GTCGATCAGGATGATCTGGACGAAGAGCATCAGGGGCTCGCGCCAGCCGAACTGTTCGCCAGGCTCAAGG
CGAGCATGCCCGACGGCGAGGATCTCGTCGTGACCCATGGCGATGCCTGCTTGCCGAATATCATGGTGGA
AAATGGCCGCTTTTCTGGATTCATCGACTGTGGCCGGCTGGGTGTGGCGGACCGCTATCAGGACATAGCG
TTGGCTACCCGTGATATTGCTGAAGAGCTTGGCGGCGAATGGGCTGACCGCTTCCTCGTGCTTTACGGTA
TCGCCGCTCCCGATTCGCAGCGCATCGCCTTCTATCGCCTTCTTGACGAGTTCTTCTGAGCGGGACTCTG
GGGTTCGAAATGACCGACCAAGCGACGCCCAACCTGCCATCACGAGATTTCGATTCCACCGCCGCCTTCT
ATGAAAGGTTGGGCTTCGGAATCGTTTTCCGGGACGCCGGCTGGATGATCCTCCAGCGCGGGGATCTCAT
GCTGGAGTTCTTCGCCCACCCTAGGGGGAGGCTAACTGAAACACGGAAGGAGACAATACCGGAAGGAACC
CGCGCTATGACGGCAATAAAAAGACAGAATAAAACGCACGGTGTTGGGTCGTTTGTTCATAAACGCGGGG
TTCGGTCCCAGGGCTGGCACTCTGTCGATACCCCACCGAGACCCCATTGGGGCCAATACGCCCGCGTTTC
TTCCTTTTCCCCACCCCACCCCCCAAGTTCGGGTGAAGGCCCAGGGCTCGCAGCCAACGTCGGGGCGGCA
GGCCCTGCCATAGCCTCAGGTTACTCATATATACTTTAGATTGATTTAAAACTTCATTTTTAATTTAAAA
GGATCTAGGTGAAGATCCTTTTTGATAATCTCATGACCAAAATCCCTTAACGTGAGTTTTCGTTCCACTG
AGCGTCAGACCCCGTAGAAAAGATCAAAGGATCTTCTTGAGATCCTTTTTTTCTGCGCGTAATCTGCTGC
TTGCAAACAAAAAAACCACCGCTACCAGCGGTGGTTTGTTTGCCGGATCAAGAGCTACCAACTCTTTTTC
CGAAGGTAACTGGCTTCAGCAGAGCGCAGATACCAAATACTGTCCTTCTAGTGTAGCCGTAGTTAGGCCA
CCACTTCAAGAACTCTGTAGCACCGCCTACATACCTCGCTCTGCTAATCCTGTTACCAGTGGCTGCTGCC
AGTGGCGATAAGTCGTGTCTTACCGGGTTGGACTCAAGACGATAGTTACCGGATAAGGCGCAGCGGTCGG
GCTGAACGGGGGGTTCGTGCACACAGCCCAGCTTGGAGCGAACGACCTACACCGAACTGAGATACCTACA
GCGTGAGCTATGAGAAAGCGCCACGCTTCCCGAAGGGAGAAAGGCGGACAGGTATCCGGTAAGCGGCAGG
GTCGGAACAGGAGAGCGCACGAGGGAGCTTCCAGGGGGAAACGCCTGGTATCTTTATAGTCCTGTCGGGT
TTCGCCACCTCTGACTTGAGCGTCGATTTTTGTGATGCTCGTCAGGGGGGCGGAGCCTATGGAAAAACGC
CAGCAACGCGGCCTTTTTACGGTTCCTGGCCTTTTGCTGGCCTTTTGCTCACATGTTCTTTCCTGCGTTA
TCCCCTGATTCTGTGGATAACCGTATTACCGCCATGCAT
Features (pLannotate 1.2.2; 15 found; start..end, strand, type, name):
     61..364     +  enhancer       CMV enhancer: human cytomegalovirus immediate early enhancer
    365..568     +  promoter       CMV promoter: human cytomegalovirus (CMV) immediate early promoter
    603..1316    +  CDS            superecliptic pHluorin: pH-sensitive mutant of green fluorescent protein (Ng et al., 2002) excited strongly by blue light at neutral pH but minimally fluorescent at acidic pH
   1335..2030    +  CDS            mKate2: mKate2 is a basic (constitutively fluorescent) red fluorescent protein published in 2009, derived from Entacmaea quadricolor. It is reported to be a rapidly-maturing monomer with moderate acid sensitivity.
   2043..2108    +  misc_feature   MCS: multiple cloning site
   2125..2209    +  CDS            large T antigen (fragment): large T antigen from SV40 (simian virus 40)
   2232..2353    +  polyA_signal   SV40 poly(A) signal: SV40 polyadenylation signal
   2387..2815    -  rep_origin     f1 ori (sequence partly withheld): f1 bacteriophage origin of replication; arrow indicates direction of (+) strand synthesis
   2842..2946    +  promoter       AmpR promoter: bla
   2948..3305    +  promoter       SV40 promoter: SV40 enhancer and early promoter
   3340..4134    +  CDS            NeoR/KanR: aminoglycoside phosphotransferase from Tn5; aph(3')-II (or nptII); confers resistance to neomycin, kanamycin, and G418 (Geneticin®)
   4155..4307    +  CDS            ble (fragment): BLE_KLEPN - Experimental evidence at protein level: Swiss-Prot protein existence level 1. Binding protein with a strong affinity to the bleomycin family of antibiotics. Binds to CL990; an antimitotic-antibiotic compound. From Klebsiella pneumoniae.
   4366..4413    +  polyA_signal   HSV TK poly(A) signal: herpes simplex virus thymidine kinase polyadenylation signal (Cole and Stacy, 1985)
   4504..4520    -  polyA_signal   bGH poly(A) signal (fragment): bovine growth hormone polyadenylation signal
   4742..5330    +  rep_origin     ori: high-copy-number ColE1/pMB1/pBR322/pUC origin of replication
