>Addgene plasmid #87866 | pHmK-C1 | addgene full sequence | sequence record 252335 | Addgene NGS Result
CGTTACATAACTTACGGTAAATGGCCCGCCTGGCTGACCGCCCAACGACCCCCGCCCATTGACGTCAATA
ATGACGTATGTTCCCATAGTAACGCCAATAGGGACTTTCCATTGACGTCAATGGGTGGAGTATTTACGGT
AAACTGCCCACTTGGCAGTACATCAAGTGTATCATATGCCAAGTACGCCCCCTATTGACGTCAATGACGG
TAAATGGCCCGCCTGGCATTATGCCCAGTACATGACCTTATGGGACTTTCCTACTTGGCAGTACATCTAC
GTATTAGTCATCGCTATTACCATGGTGATGCGGTTTTGGCAGTACATCAATGGGCGTGGATAGCGGTTTG
ACTCACGGGGATTTCCAAGTCTCCACCCCATTGACGTCAATGGGAGTTTGTTTTGGCACCAAAATCAACG
GGACTTTCCAAAATGTCGTAACAACTCCGCCCCATTGACGCAAATGGGCGGTAGGCGTGTACGGTGGGAG
GTCTATATAAGCAGAGCTGGTTTAGTGAACCGTCAGATCCGCTAGCGCCACCATGAGTAAAGGAGAAGAA
CTTTTCACTGGAGTTGTCCCAATTCTTGTTGAATTAGATGGTGATGTTAATGGGCACAAATTTTCTGTCA
GTGGAGAGGGTGAAGGTGATGCAACATACGGAAAACTTACCCTTAAATTTATTTGCACTACTGGAAAACT
ACCTGTTCCATGGCCAACACTTGTCACTACGTTAACTTATGGTGTTCAATGCTTTTCAAGATACCCAGAT
CATATGAAACGGCATGACTTTTTCAAGAGTGCCATGCCCGAAGGTTACGTACAGGAAAGAACTATATTTT
TCAAAGATGACGGGAACTACAAGACACGTGCTGAAGTCAAGTTTGAAGGTGATACCCTTGTTAATAGAAT
CGAGTTAAAAGGTATTGATTTTAAAGAAGATGGAAACATTCTTGGACACAAATTGGAATACAACTATAAC
GATCACCAGGTGTACATCATGGCAGACAAACAAAAGAATGGAATCAAAGCTAACTTCAAAATTAGACACA
ACATTGAAGATGGAGGCGTTCAACTAGCAGACCATTATCAACAAAATACTCCAATTGGCGATGGGCCCGT
CCTTTTACCAGACAACCATTACCTGTTTACAACTTCTACTCTTTCGAAAGATCCCAACGAAAAGAGAGAC
CACATGGTCCTTCTTGAGTTTGTAACAGCTGCTGGGATTACACATGGCATGGATGAACTATACAAAGGTG
GAGGAGGTAGATCCATGGTGAGCGAGCTGATTAAGGAGAACATGCACATGAAGCTGTACATGGAGGGCAC
CGTGAACAACCACCACTTCAAGTGCACATCCGAGGGCGAAGGCAAGCCCTACGAGGGCACCCAGACCATG
AGAATCAAGGCGGTCGAGGGCGGCCCTCTCCCCTTCGCCTTCGACATCCTGGCTACCAGCTTCATGTACG
GCAGCAAAACCTTCATCAACCACACCCAGGGCATCCCCGACTTCTTTAAGCAGTCCTTCCCCGAGGGCTT
CACATGGGAGAGAGTCACCACATACGAAGACGGGGGCGTGCTGACCGCTACCCAGGACACCAGCCTCCAG
GACGGCTGCCTCATCTACAACGTCAAGATCAGAGGGGTGAACTTCCCATCCAACGGCCCTGTGATGCAGA
AGAAAACACTCGGCTGGGAGGCCTCCACCGAGACCCTGTACCCCGCTGACGGCGGCCTGGAAGGCAGAGC
CGACATGGCCCTGAAGCTCGTGGGCGGGGGCCACCTGATCTGCAACTTGAAGACCACATACAGATCCAAG
AAACCCGCTAAGAACCTCAAGATGCCCGGCGTCTACTATGTGGACAGAAGACTGGAAAGAATCAAGGAGG
CCGACAAAGAGACCTACGTCGAGCAGCACGAGGTGGCTGTGGCCAGATACTGCGACCTCCCTAGCAAACT
GGGGCACAGAGGTGGAGGAGGTTCCGGACTCAGATCTCGAGCTCAAGCTTCGAATTCTGCAGTCGACGGT
ACCGCGGGCCCGGGATCCACCGGATCTAGATAACTGATCATAATCAGCCATACCACATTTGTAGAGGTTT
TACTTGCTTTAAAAAACCTCCCACACCTCCCCCTGAACCTGAAACATAAAATGAATGCAATTGTTGTTGT
TAACTTGTTTATTGCAGCTTATAATGGTTACAAATAAAGCAATAGCATCACAAATTTCACAAATAAAGCA
TTTTTTTCACTGCATTCTAGTTGTGGTTTGTCCAAACTCATCAATGTATCTTAACGCGTAAATTGTAAGC
GTTAATATTTTGTTAAAATTCGCGTTAAATTTTTGTTAAATCAGCTCATTTTTTAACCAATAGGCCGAAA
TCGGCAAAATCCCTTATAAATCAAAAGAATAGACCGAGATAGGGT
[37 nt withheld, positions 2426-2462]
AAAGAACGTGGACTCCAACGTCAAAGG
[49 nt withheld, positions 2490-2538]
T
[91 nt withheld, positions 2540-2630]
G
[124 nt withheld, positions 2632-2755]
CAGGTGGCACTTTTCGGGGAAATGTGCGCGGAACCCCTATTTGTTTATTTTTCTAAATACATTCAAATAT
GTATCCGCTCATGAGACAATAACCCTGATAAATGCTTCAATAATATTGAAAAAGGAAGAGTCCTGAGGCG
GAAAGAACCAGCTGTGGAATGTGTGTCAGTTAGGGTGTGGAAAGTCCCCAGGCTCCCCAGCAGGCAGAAG
TATGCAAAGCATGCATCTCAATTAGTCAGCAACCAGGTGTGGAAAGTCCCCAGGCTCCCCAGCAGGCAGA
AGTATGCAAAGCATGCATCTCAATTAGTCAGCAACCATAGTCCCGCCCCTAACTCCGCCCATCCCGCCCC
TAACTCCGCCCAGTTCCGCCCATTCTCCGCCCCATGGCTGACTAATTTTTTTTATTTATGCAGAGGCCGA
GGCCGCCTCGGCCTCTGAGCTATTCCAGAAGTAGTGAGGAGGCTTTTTTGGAGGCCTAGGCTTTTGCAAA
GATCGATCAAGAGACAGGATGAGGATCGTTTCGCATGATTGAACAAGATGGATTGCACGCAGGTTCTCCG
GCCGCTTGGGTGGAGAGGCTATTCGGCTATGACTGGGCACAACAGACAATCGGCTGCTCTGATGCCGCCG
TGTTCCGGCTGTCAGCGCAGGGGCGCCCGGTTCTTTTTGTCAAGACCGACCTGTCCGGTGCCCTGAATGA
ACTGCAAGACGAGGCAGCGCGGCTATCGTGGCTGGCCACGACGGGCGTTCCTTGCGCAGCTGTGCTCGAC
GTTGTCACTGAAGCGGGAAGGGACTGGCTGCTATTGGGCGAAGTGCCGGGGCAGGATCTCCTGTCATCTC
ACCTTGCTCCTGCCGAGAAAGTATCCATCATGGCTGATGCAATGCGGCGGCTGCATACGCTTGATCCGGC
TACCTGCCCATTCGACCACCAAGCGAAACATCGCATCGAGCGAGCACGTACTCGGATGGAAGCCGGTCTT
GTCGATCAGGATGATCTGGACGAAGAGCATCAGGGGCTCGCGCCAGCCGAACTGTTCGCCAGGCTCAAGG
CGAGCATGCCCGACGGCGAGGATCTCGTCGTGACCCATGGCGATGCCTGCTTGCCGAATATCATGGTGGA
AAATGGCCGCTTTTCTGGATTCATCGACTGTGGCCGGCTGGGTGTGGCGGACCGCTATCAGGACATAGCG
TTGGCTACCCGTGATATTGCTGAAGAGCTTGGCGGCGAATGGGCTGACCGCTTCCTCGTGCTTTACGGTA
TCGCCGCTCCCGATTCGCAGCGCATCGCCTTCTATCGCCTTCTTGACGAGTTCTTCTGAGCGGGACTCTG
GGGTTCGAAATGACCGACCAAGCGACGCCCAACCTGCCATCACGAGATTTCGATTCCACCGCCGCCTTCT
ATGAAAGGTTGGGCTTCGGAATCGTTTTCCGGGACGCCGGCTGGATGATCCTCCAGCGCGGGGATCTCAT
GCTGGAGTTCTTCGCCCACCCTAGGGGGAGGCTAACTGAAACACGGAAGGAGACAATACCGGAAGGAACC
CGCGCTATGACGGCAATAAAAAGACAGAATAAAACGCACGGTGTTGGGTCGTTTGTTCATAAACGCGGGG
TTCGGTCCCAGGGCTGGCACTCTGTCGATACCCCACCGAGACCCCATTGGGGCCAATACGCCCGCGTTTC
TTCCTTTTCCCCACCCCACCCCCCAAGTTCGGGTGAAGGCCCAGGGCTCGCAGCCAACGTCGGGGCGGCA
GGCCCTGCCATAGCCTCAGGTTACTCATATATACTTTAGATTGATTTAAAACTTCATTTTTAATTTAAAA
GGATCTAGGTGAAGATCCTTTTTGATAATCTCATGACCAAAATCCCTTAACGTGAGTTTTCGTTCCACTG
AGCGTCAGACCCCGTAGAAAAGATCAAAGGATCTTCTTGAGATCCTTTTTTTCTGCGCGTAATCTGCTGC
TTGCAAACAAAAAAACCACCGCTACCAGCGGTGGTTTGTTTGCCGGATCAAGAGCTACCAACTCTTTTTC
CGAAGGTAACTGGCTTCAGCAGAGCGCAGATACCAAATACTGTTCTTCTAGTGTAGCCGTAGTTAGGCCA
CCACTTCAAGAACTCTGTAGCACCGCCTACATACCTCGCTCTGCTAATCCTGTTACCAGTGGCTGCTGCC
AGTGGCGATAAGTCGTGTCTTACCGGGTTGGACTCAAGACGATAGTTACCGGATAAGGCGCAGCGGTCGG
GCTGAACGGGGGGTTCGTGCACACAGCCCAGCTTGGAGCGAACGACCTACACCGAACTGAGATACCTACA
GCGTGAGCTATGAGAAAGCGCCACGCTTCCCGAAGGGAGAAAGGCGGACAGGTATCCGGTAAGCGGCAGG
GTCGGAACAGGAGAGCGCACGAGGGAGCTTCCAGGGGGAAACGCCTGGTATCTTTATAGTCCTGTCGGGT
TTCGCCACCTCTGACTTGAGCGTCGATTTTTGTGATGCTCGTCAGGGGGGCGGAGCCTATGGAAAAACGC
CAGCAACGCGGCCTTTTTACGGTTCCTGGCCTTTTGCTGGCCTTTTGCTCACATGTTCTTTCCTGCGTTA
TCCCCTGATTCTGTGGATAACCGTATTACCGCCATGCATTAGTTATTAATAGTAATCAATTACGGGGTCA
TTAGTTCATAGCCCATATATGGAGTTCCG
Features (pLannotate 1.2.2; 16 found; start..end, strand, type, name):
      1..304     +  enhancer       CMV enhancer: human cytomegalovirus immediate early enhancer
    305..508     +  promoter       CMV promoter: human cytomegalovirus (CMV) immediate early promoter
    543..1256    +  CDS            superecliptic pHluorin: pH-sensitive mutant of green fluorescent protein (Ng et al., 2002) excited strongly by blue light at neutral pH but minimally fluorescent at acidic pH
   1275..1970    +  CDS            mKate2: mKate2 is a basic (constitutively fluorescent) red fluorescent protein published in 2009, derived from Entacmaea quadricolor. It is reported to be a rapidly-maturing monomer with moderate acid sensitivity.
   1983..2048    +  misc_feature   MCS: multiple cloning site
   2065..2149    +  CDS            large T antigen (fragment): large T antigen from SV40 (simian virus 40)
   2172..2293    +  polyA_signal   SV40 poly(A) signal: SV40 polyadenylation signal
   2327..2755    -  rep_origin     f1 ori (sequence partly withheld): f1 bacteriophage origin of replication; arrow indicates direction of (+) strand synthesis
   2782..2886    +  promoter       AmpR promoter: bla
   2888..3245    +  promoter       SV40 promoter: SV40 enhancer and early promoter
   3280..4074    +  CDS            NeoR/KanR: aminoglycoside phosphotransferase from Tn5; aph(3')-II (or nptII); confers resistance to neomycin, kanamycin, and G418 (Geneticin®)
   4095..4247    +  CDS            ble (fragment): BLE_KLEPN - Experimental evidence at protein level: Swiss-Prot protein existence level 1. Binding protein with a strong affinity to the bleomycin family of antibiotics. Binds to CL990; an antimitotic-antibiotic compound. From Klebsiella pneumoniae.
   4306..4353    +  polyA_signal   HSV TK poly(A) signal: herpes simplex virus thymidine kinase polyadenylation signal (Cole and Stacy, 1985)
   4444..4460    -  polyA_signal   bGH poly(A) signal (fragment): bovine growth hormone polyadenylation signal
   4682..5270    +  rep_origin     ori: high-copy-number ColE1/pMB1/pBR322/pUC origin of replication
   5385..5444    +  enhancer       CMV enhancer (fragment): human cytomegalovirus immediate early enhancer
