[The description below was written by a language model from this plasmid's Addgene catalogue record and pLannotate feature annotations shown in this document.]
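Description:
pHmK-C1 is a 5,444 bp mammalian expression backbone derived from pEGFP-C1, in which the NheI–BspEI fragment carrying EGFP was replaced with a tandem fluorescent tag, pHluorin-mKate2 (the "PK" tag). It replicates in E. coli from a high-copy ColE1/pUC-type origin and also carries an f1 origin. A single NeoR/KanR (Tn5 aminoglycoside phosphotransferase) gene serves both hosts. A bacterial bla-type promoter drives it for kanamycin selection in bacteria, while the adjacent SV40 enhancer/early promoter and an HSV TK polyadenylation signal allow G418 selection of stably transfected mammalian cells. The short ble, bGH poly(A) and SV40 large T antigen fragments in the annotation appear to be incidental matches to backbone sequence rather than functional elements.

The expression cassette uses the human CMV immediate-early enhancer and promoter to drive superecliptic pHluorin, joined through a short linker to mKate2. A multiple cloning site like that of pEGFP-C1 and the SV40 poly(A) signal follow. A gene inserted in frame into this site is therefore expressed with the tandem tag at its N-terminus. Superecliptic pHluorin is a GFP mutant that is bright at neutral pH but nearly non-fluorescent at acidic pH, whereas the red mKate2 is only moderately acid-sensitive. The green-to-red ratio thus reports whether the fusion protein sits in a neutral or an acidic compartment. The associated publication applied the tag to human LC3 to monitor autophagy in mammalian cells. This plasmid is the empty backbone for building comparable fusions. The depositor and sequencing-derived records are the same length and show the same feature order, differing only by a 60-nt shift in the start coordinate.
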