Addgene plasmid #87866: pHmK-C1
Purpose: Backbone plasmid for expressing pHluorin-mKate2-fusion protein in mammalan cells, which contains multi-cloning site like pEGFP-C1
Depositing lab: Isei Tanida. Depositing organization: Juntendo University. Publication: A Super-Ecliptic, pHluorin-mKate2, Tandem Fluorescent Protein-Tagged Human LC3 for the Monitoring of Mammalian Autophagy. Tanida I, Ueno T, Uchiyama Y. PLoS One. 2014 Oct 23;9(10):e110600. doi: 10.1371/journal.pone.0110600. eCollection 2014. PubMed 25340751.
Backbone
  Vector backbone: pEGFP-C1
  Backbone manufacturer: CLONTECH
  Backbone size w/o insert (bp): 4000
  Total vector size (bp): 5444
  Modifications to backbone: The DNA NheI-BspEI fragment of EGFP within pEGFP-C1 was replaced to the DNA NheI-BspEI fragment of pHluorin-mKate2 (PK) probe.
  Vector type: Mammalian Expression
  Selectable markers: Neomycin (select with G418)
Growth in bacteria
  Bacterial resistance: Kanamycin, 50 μg/mL
  Growth temperature: 37°C
  Growth strain: DH5alpha
  Copy number: Unknown
Gene/Insert
  Gene/Insert name: pHluorin-mKate2 fusion (alt name: PK-tag)
  Insert size (bp): 1500
  GenBank ID: AF058695.1 KJ908191.1
  Tag / fusion protein: pHluorin-mKate2 fusion (C terminal on backbone)
Resource information
  A portion of this plasmid was derived from a plasmid made by: The cDNA of pHluroin was kindly given from Dr. James Rothman.
Terms and licenses: Academic/Nonprofit Terms; Industry Terms: Not Available to Industry
Depositor comments: The DNA NheI-BspEI fragment of EGFP within pEGFP-C1 was replaced to the DNA NheI-BspEI fragment of pHluorin-mKate2 (PK) probe.
How to cite: pHmK-C1 was a gift from Isei Tanida (Addgene plasmid # 87866 ; http://n2t.net/addgene:87866 ; RRID:Addgene_87866)
